Addgene plasmid #193932: pBa.GFP-KIF3B DD 593-747
Purpose: Mammalian expression of GFP-tagged Kif 3B DD 593-747
Depositing lab: Marvin Bentley. Depositing organization: Rensselaer Polytechnic Institute. Publication: KAP is the neuronal organelle adaptor for Kinesin-2 KIF3AB and KIF3AC. Garbouchian A, Montgomery A, Gilbert SP, Bentley M. Mol Biol Cell. 2022 Oct 6:mbcE22080336. doi: 10.1091/mbc.E22-08-0336. PubMed 36200888.
Backbone
  Vector backbone: pBeta Actin-GFP
  Vector type: Mammalian Expression
Growth in bacteria
  Bacterial resistance: Ampicillin, 100 μg/mL
  Growth temperature: 37°C
  Growth strain: NEB Stable
  Copy number: High Copy
Gene/Insert
  Gene/Insert name: Kif 3B
  Species: M. musculus (mouse)
  Insert size (bp): 471
  Entrez Gene: Kif3b (a.k.a. AI854312, AW549267, mKIAA0359)
  Promoter: Chicken Beta actin
  Tag / fusion protein: GFP (N terminal on backbone)
  Cloning method: Restriction Enzyme; 5′ cloning site Unknown (unknown if destroyed)
Terms and licenses: Academic/Nonprofit Terms; Industry Terms: Not Available to Industry
Depositor comments: pBa vector is susceptible to recombination and should not be grown in fast growing bacteria or cloned using recombination.
How to cite: pBa.GFP-KIF3B DD 593-747 was a gift from Marvin Bentley (Addgene plasmid # 193932 ; http://n2t.net/addgene:193932 ; RRID:Addgene_193932)
