[The description below was written by a language model from this plasmid's Addgene catalogue record and pLannotate feature annotations shown in this document.]
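Description:
pBa.GFP-KIF3B DD 593-747 is a 7.2 kb mammalian expression plasmid built on the pBeta Actin-GFP backbone. It is maintained in E. coli through a high-copy ColE1/pUC-type origin and selected with ampicillin via the β-lactamase gene. The feature table also picks up short remnants of lac regulatory elements, lacI, lacZα, rop and the pBR322 bom region, which are leftovers of the cloning-vector lineage rather than functional parts of the payload. The depositor notes that the pBa vector is prone to recombination, which is consistent with the recombination-deficient strain recorded for its propagation.

The expression cassette is driven by the chicken β-actin promoter followed by a chimeric chicken β-actin/rabbit β-globin intron, an arrangement that gives strong constitutive transcription and efficient splicing in mammalian cells. Downstream lies EGFP, supplied by the backbone as an N-terminal tag, joined to a 471 bp fragment of mouse Kif3b that, according to the construct name, corresponds to residues 593–747, the C-terminal end of this kinesin-2 motor subunit. The record does not define the "DD" designation. Transcripts are terminated by an SV40 polyadenylation signal; the small annotated large T antigen fragment just upstream of it is part of that SV40-derived region, not an intended coding element.

The stated purpose is mammalian expression of the GFP-tagged KIF3B fragment. The associated publication concerns KAP as the neuronal organelle adaptor for kinesin-2 KIF3AB and KIF3AC, suggesting the fluorescent tail fragment, which lacks the motor domain, was used to examine which KIF3B regions mediate adaptor or cargo association in cells. The record does not describe specific assays.
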