Features (pLannotate 1.2.2; 16 found; start..end, strand, type, name):
      1..276     +  promoter       chicken β-actin promoter: No description available
    277..1246    +  intron         chimeric intron: chimera between introns from chicken β-actin and rabbit β-globin
   1309..2022    +  CDS            EGFP: EGFP is a basic (constitutively fluorescent) green fluorescent protein published in 1996, derived from Aequorea victoria. It is reported to be a rapidly-maturing weak dimer with moderate acid sensitivity.
   2065..2532    +  CDS            Kif3b (fragment): KIF3B_MOUSE - Experimental evidence at protein level: Swiss-Prot protein existence level 1. Microtubule-based molecular motor that transport intracellular cargos, such as vesicles, organelles and protein complexes. Uses ATP hydrolysis to generate force to bind and move along the microtubule (PubMed:7559760). Plays a role in cilia formation (PubMed:9865700). Involved in photoreceptor integrity and opsin trafficking in rod photoreceptors (By similarity). Transports vesicles containing N-methyl-D-aspartate (NMDA) receptor subunit GRIN2A into neuronal dendrites (PubMed:31746486). From Mus musculus
   2548..2633    +  CDS            large T antigen (fragment): large T antigen from SV40 (simian virus 40)
   2656..2790    +  polyA_signal   SV40 poly(A) signal: SV40 polyadenylation signal
   2845..2861    -  protein_bind   lac operator: The lac repressor binds to the lac operator to inhibit transcription in E. coli. This inhibition can be relieved by adding lactose or isopropyl-β-D-thiogalactopyranoside (IPTG). lac repressor encoded by lacI
   2869..2899    -  promoter       lac promoter: promoter for the E. coli lac operon
   2914..2935    -  protein_bind   CAP binding site: CAP binding activates transcription in the presence of cAMP. E. coli catabolite activator protein
   2948..3040    -  CDS            lacI (fragment): lac repressor; lacI; The lac repressor binds to the lac operator to inhibit transcription in E. coli. This inhibition can be relieved by adding lactose or isopropyl-β-D-thiogalactopyranoside (IPTG).
   3223..3811    -  rep_origin     ori: high-copy-number ColE1/pMB1/pBR322/pUC origin of replication
   3982..4842    -  CDS            AmpR: β-lactamase; bla; confers resistance to ampicillin, carbenicillin, and related antibiotics
   4843..4947    -  promoter       AmpR promoter: bla
   5042..5077    +  CDS            rop (fragment): Rop protein, which maintains plasmids at low copy number; rop
   5179..5278    +  misc_feature   bom (fragment): basis of mobility region from pBR322
   5284..5438    -  CDS            lacZα (fragment): LacZα fragment of β-galactosidase; lacZ fragment
>Addgene plasmid #193932 | pBa.GFP-KIF3B DD 593-747 | addgene full sequence | sequence record 380543 | Addgene NGS Result
TCGAGGTGAGCCCCACGTTCTGCTTCACTCTCCCCATCTCCCCCCCCTCCCCACCCCCAATTTTGTATTT
ATTTATTTTTTAATTATTTTGTGCAGCGATGGGGGCGGGGGGGGGGGGGGCGCGCGCCAGGCGGGGCGGG
GCGGGGCGAGGGGCGGGGCGGGGCGAGGCGGAGAGGTGCGGCGGCAGCCAATCAGAGCGGCGCGCTCCGA
AAGTTTCCTTTTATGGCGAGGCGGCGGCGGCGGCGGCCCTATAAAAAGCGAAGCGCGCGGCGGGCGGGAG
TCGCTGCGCGCTGCCTTCGCCCCGTGCCCCGCTCCGCCGCCGCCTCGCGCCGCCCGCCCCGGCTCTGACT
GACCGCGTTACTCCCACAGGTGAGCGGGCGGGACGGCCCTTCTCCTCCGGGCTGTAATTAGCGCTTGGTT
TAATGACGGCTCGTTTCTTTTCTGTGGCTGCGTGAAAGCCTTAAAGGGCTCCGGGAGGGCCCTTTGTGCG
GGGGGGAGCGGCTCGGGGGGTGCGTGCGTGTGTGTGTGCGTGGGGAGCGCCGCGTGCGGCTCCGCGCTGC
CCGGCGGCTGTGAGCGCTGCGGGCGCGGCGCGGGGCTTTGTGCGCTCCGCAGTGTGCGCGAGGGGAGCGC
GGCCGGGGGCGGTGCCCCGCGGTGCGGGGGGGGCTGCGAGGGGAACAAAGGCTGCGTGCGGGGTGTGTGC
GTGGGGGGGTGAGCAGGGGGTGTGGGCGCGGCGGTCGGGCTGTAACCCCCCCCTGCACCCCCCTCCCCGA
GTTGCTGAGCACGGCCCGGCTTCGGGTGCGGGGCTCCGTGCGGGGCGTGGCGCGGGGCTCGCCGTGCCGG
GCGGGGGGTGGCGGCAGGTGGGGGTGCCGGGCGGGGCGGGGCCGCCTCGGGCCGGGGAGGGCTCGGGGGA
GGGGCGCGGCGGCCCCCGGAGCGCCGGCGGCTGTCGAGGCGCGGCGAGCCGCAGCCATTGCCTTTTATGG
TAATCGTGCGAGAGGGCGCAGGGACTTCCTTTGTCCCAAATCTGTGCGGAGCCGAAATCTGGGAGGCGCC
GCCGCACCCCCTCTAGCGGGCGCGGGGCGAAGCGGTGCGGCGCCGGCAGGAAGGAAATGGGCGGGGAGGG
CCTTCGTGCGTCGCCGCGCCGCCGTCCCCTTCTCCATCTCCAGCCTCGGGGCTGTCCGCAGGGGGACGGC
TGCCTTCGGGGGGGACGGGGCAGGGCGGGGTTCGGCTTCTGGCGTGTGACCGGCGGGGTTTATATCTTCC
CTTCTCTGTTCCTCCGCAGCCCCCAAGCTTGGCGCGCCTAGGCCTACCATGGTGAGCAAGGGCGGGGAGC
TGTTCACCGGGGTGGTGCCCATCCTGGTCGAGCTGGACGGCGACGTAAACGGCCACAAGTTCAGCGTGTC
CGGCGAGGGCGAGGGCGATGCCACCTACGGCAAGCTGACCCTGAAGTTCATCTGCACCACCGGCAAGCTG
CCCGTGCCCTGGCCCACCCTCGTGACCACCCTGACCTACGGCGTGCAGTGCTTCAGCCGCTACCCCGACC
ACATGAAGCAGCACGACTTCTTCAAGTCCGCCATGCCCGAAGGCTACGTCCAGGAGCGCACCATCTTCTT
CAAGGACGACGGCAACTACAAGACCCGCGCCGAGGTGAAGTTCGAGGGCGACACCCTGGTGAACCGCATC
GAGCTGAAGGGCATCGACTTCAAGGAGGACGGCAACATCCTGGGGCACAAGCTGGAGTACAACTACAACA
GCCACAACGTCTATATCATGGCCGACAAGCAGAAGAACGGCATCAAGGTGAACTTCAAGATCCGCCACAA
CATCGAGGACGGCAGCGTGCAGCTCGCCGACCACTACCAGCAGAACACCCCCATCGGCGACGGCCCCGTG
CTGCTGCCCGACAACCACTACCTGAGCACCCAGTCCGCCCTGAGCAAAGACCCCAACGAGAAGCGCGATC
ACATGGTCCTGCTGGAGTTCGTGACCGCCGCCGGGATCACTCTCGGCATGGACGAGCTGTACGGCGGAGG
ATCCGGAGGCGGCTCTGGCGGAGGGCTGTACAAACCCTTGGAAGAGAAGAATAAAATTATGAATAGATCC
TTTTTTGATGATGAAGAAGACCATTGGAAATTACATCCTATAACCAGACTGGAAAACCAGCAGATGATGA
AGCGGCCTGTCTCTGCTGTGGGATACAAGAGACCTCTGAGCCAGCATGCACGGATGTCCATGATGATTCG
GCCAGAGCCCCGGTACAGGGCGGAGAACATCATGCTCTTGGAGTTAGATATGCCCAGCCGGACAACCAGA
GACTACGAGGGCCCAGCCATCTCTCCCAAGGTTCAGGCTGCGCTGGATGCAGCTCTGCAGGATGAAGATG
AGATACAGGTGGATGCCTCATCCTTTGAAAGTACTGCCAGCAGAAAACCCAAGGCCAGGCCCAAGAGTGG
CAGGAAATCAGGATCCTCCTCTTCCTCCTCAGGAAACCCTGCATCTCAGTTTTACCCACAGTCTCGGGGG
CTGGTTCCCAAGTAATCTAGATAAGTAATGATCATAATCAGCCATATCACATCTGTAGAGGTTTTACTTG
CTTTAAAAAACCTCCCACACCTCCCCCTGAACCTGAAACATAAAATGAATGCAATTGTTGTTGTTAACTT
GTTTATTGCAGCTTATAATGGTTACAAATAAAGCAATAGCATCACAAATTTCACAAATAAAGCATTTTTT
TCACTGCATTCTAGTTGTGGTTTGTCCAAACTCATCAATGTATCTTATCATGTCTGGATCCCCGGGTACC
GAGCTCGAATTCGTAATCATGTCATAGCTGTTTCCTGTGTGAAATTGTTATCCGCTCACAATTCCACACA
ACATACGAGCCGGAAGCATAAAGTGTAAAGCCTGGGGTGCCTAATGAGTGAGCTAACTCACATTAATTGC
GTTGCGCTCACTGCCCGCTTTCCAGTCGGGAAACCTGTCGTGCCAGCTGCATTAATGAATCGGCCAACGC
GCGGGGAGAGGCGGTTTGCGTATTGGGCGCTCTTCCGCTTCCTCGCTCACTGACTCGCTGCGCTCGGTCG
TTCGGCTGCGGCGAGCGGTATCAGCTCACTCAAAGGCGGTAATACGGTTATCCACAGAATCAGGGGATAA
CGCAGGAAAGAACATGTGAGCAAAAGGCCAGCAAAAGGCCAGGAACCGTAAAAAGGCCGCGTTGCTGGCG
TTTTTCCATAGGCTCCGCCCCCCTGACGAGCATCACAAAAATCGACGCTCAAGTCAGAGGTGGCGAAACC
CGACAGGACTATAAAGATACCAGGCGTTTCCCCCTGGAAGCTCCCTCGTGCGCTCTCCTGTTCCGACCCT
GCCGCTTACCGGATACCTGTCCGCCTTTCTCCCTTCGGGAAGCGTGGCGCTTTCTCATAGCTCACGCTGT
AGGTATCTCAGTTCGGTGTAGGTCGTTCGCTCCAAGCTGGGCTGTGTGCACGAACCCCCCGTTCAGCCCG
ACCGCTGCGCCTTATCCGGTAACTATCGTCTTGAGTCCAACCCGGTAAGACACGACTTATCGCCACTGGC
AGCAGCCACTGGTAACAGGATTAGCAGAGCGAGGTATGTAGGCGGTGCTACAGAGTTCTTGAAGTGGTGG
CCTAACTACGGCTACACTAGAAGAACAGTATTTGGTATCTGCGCTCTGCTGAAGCCAGTTACCTTCGGAA
AAAGAGTTGGTAGCTCTTGATCCGGCAAACAAACCACCGCTGGTAGCGGTGGTTTTTTTGTTTGCAAGCA
GCAGATTACGCGCAGAAAAAAAGGATCTCAAGAAGATCCTTTGATCTTTTCTACGGGGTCTGACGCTCAG
TGGAACGAAAACTCACGTTAAGGGATTTTGGTCATGAGATTATCAAAAAGGATCTTCACCTAGATCCTTT
TAAATTAAAAATGAAGTTTTAAATCAATCTAAAGTATATATGAGTAAACTTGGTCTGACAGTTACCAATG
CTTAATCAGTGAGGCACCTATCTCAGCGATCTGTCTATTTCGTTCATCCATAGTTGCCTGACTCCCCGTC
GTGTAGATAACTACGATACGGGAGGGCTTACCATCTGGCCCCAGTGCTGCAATGATACCGCGAGACCCAC
GCTCACCGGCTCCAGATTTATCAGCAATAAACCAGCCAGCCGGAAGGGCCGAGCGCAGAAGTGGTCCTGC
AACTTTATCCGCCTCCATCCAGTCTATTAATTGTTGCCGGGAAGCTAGAGTAAGTAGTTCGCCAGTTAAT
AGTTTGCGCAACGTTGTTGCCATTGCTACAGGCATCGTGGTGTCACGCTCGTCGTTTGGTATGGCTTCAT
TCAGCTCCGGTTCCCAACGATCAAGGCGAGTTACATGATCCCCCATGTTGTGCAAAAAAGCGGTTAGCTC
CTTCGGTCCTCCGATCGTTGTCAGAAGTAAGTTGGCCGCAGTGTTATCACTCATGGTTATGGCAGCACTG
CATAATTCTCTTACTGTCATGCCATCCGTAAGATGCTTTTCTGTGACTGGTGAGTACTCAACCAAGTCAT
TCTGAGAATAGTGTATGCGGCGACCGAGTTGCTCTTGCCCGGCGTCAATACGGGATAATACCGCGCCACA
TAGCAGAACTTTAAAAGTGCTCATCATTGGAAAACGTTCTTCGGGGCGAAAACTCTCAAGGATCTTACCG
CTGTTGAGATCCAGTTCGATGTAACCCACTCGTGCACCCAACTGATCTTCAGCATCTTTTACTTTCACCA
GCGTTTCTGGGTGAGCAAAAACAGGAAGGCAAAATGCCGCAAAAAAGGGAATAAGGGCGACACGGAAATG
TTGAATACTCATACTCTTCCTTTTTCAATATTATTGAAGCATTTATCAGGGTTATTGTCTCATGAGCGGA
TACATATTTGAATGTATTTAGAAAAATAAACAAATAGGGGTTCCGCGCACATTTCCCCGAAAAGTGCCAC
CTGACGTCTAAGAAACCATTATTATCATGACATTAACCTATAAAAATAGGCGTATCACGAGGCCCTTTCG
TCTCGCGCGTTTCGGTGATGACGGTGAAAACCTCTGACACATGCAGCTCCCGGAGACGGTCACAGCTTGT
CTGTAAGCGGATGCCGGGAGCAGACAAGCCCGTCAGGGCGCGTCAGCGGGTGTTGGCGGGTGTCGGGGCT
GGCTTAACTATGCGGCATCAGAGCAGATTGTACTGAGAGTGCACCATATGCGGTGTGAAATACCGCACAG
ATGCGTAAGGAGAAAATACCGCATCAGGCGCCATTCGCCATTCAGGCTGCGCAACTGTTGGGAAGGGCGA
TCGGTGCGGGCCTCTTCGCTATTACGCCAGCTGGCGAAAGGGGGATGTGCTGCAAGGCGATTAAGTTGGG
TAACGCCAGGGTTTTCCCAGTCACGACGTTGTAAAACGACGGCCAGTGCCAAGTTGGGATCTTTGCATTG
GCCCACGGCTCTCAGGATGGGGATGCTCCCCTTCAGCACCCGGTTCCCCTTGGAAACTGATGGTCCTGGC
TCTGTGGCATGGCAGTGGCACTGTGAGGAGCCCCCTACCAGCAGCACACAGTGGGGTTGGCACTGCCACG
CTCCGGATGCCGCGCTCTGATCCAACCCCATAATCAAGGGAACCCGAATTGCCCCATCATTGCCCCCACC
ACCCCCATCCTGCCGGGCCCTCACACCCCACGCTGCCTTCTGGTGACATTCCCCAGCCCAAACCCACGGC
TTCATGGCTACCGCGGGGCATTTCCCATTGCCGCCCCATTATCAGCTCTGCACACCTCCCGCTGTACCCA
TGCCTCGTGGCTGCCCTTCTTTGACGTATAATCTTCTAATTAATACCCGGCCTTGTCAAAGTGGAGCACA
AACGTTAATTAATTCCCCAGCAGGCAGGTAATTAACAGTGTGACTCCCTTTTTGCTGCGAGTGGGGCTGA
TACAGAGAGATGTGGCACTATGGAGCCCACGGGGTCCTGGCACTGGGTGCCCACGGAGGTCCCCATGTGC
TGCAGTGTCACCGCCTCCGAGGAGACAGTATTGTCCCTGCGGTGTCCCTGCAGCTCAGCTCTGTCCACAG
GGCCACCTCCAGTTTGGAGGGGACACAATGCAGCCCCGATGCAACCCATCCTCGCAGCATCCCAGGGACA
AAGACCCCACTGCAAGACCGCACACAGGGCTGGGTCCCGCTCCCCTAATATCTACAGTGCTTCTTGCATG
GCCCCTTAATCAATGCAGTTAATCAGCATGCGCTCATGCACCGCTCTGGAGCTGCAAAGCCCCTCGCAGC
GCTGCTCACCAACACCGCGCACCGCCCCGGCCCAGCCTGCAGCACGCGCTGCAAACAGGAAAGAAACAAA
ATATTGCCCAAATGTAGGCAAAGGCATTCGGCTGCCTTGACCTCCGCCGGGCCGGGCCCTGCCTGACTCA
GCTCCTTACTCAGCGCTCGCTTCCTCCCTCCGGCTGCCACCGCCGCAGCGCACACCCTGACAAAGAGTGG
CCCTTAACGGGCTCTGAGGTGCACCCAGCAGTGCACTCAGCAGTCCAAGGGCCGGCCTGGAGGTTTGCAC
CGCTACGTGCTGACATTAGCATTGAACTTGGCCCTGGGTAGTGCTGCAGGCCGGGCGGGGTGGGTGTAGA
GAGTGCAGCGCGCGTTGCACCCGGTGCCCCTTCCCCTCCCTTGCATCCCAGCAGGCTGCACCCCAGCACC
AGGCCCGTGCATGCATGCTCCTGGTGTTATTGCAGCCTGGTGCATGCATGCGTCTTGATGGTGCAGCGCT
GTGCATGCATCCTCCTTGGTGTGTAGCAGTCTAGTGCATGCATACCCCTCGGTGTTATTGCTGCTCTGTG
CACGCACGCTCATTGTATCACTTCATCCCAGTGCATGCACTCACACTGGAGCGATTGCTGCTCGGTGCAC
GCACACTCATTGTATCACTGCAGCTCAGTGGCTGCACGCACACCGGTGTTATTGCTGCTCGGTGCGTGCA
TGCACATCAGTGTCGCTGCAGCTCAGTGCATGCACGCTCATTGCCCATCGCTATCCCTGCCTCTCCTGCT
GGCGCTCCCCGGGAGGTGACTTCAAGGGGACCGCAGGACCACCTCGGGGGTGGGGGGAGGGCTGCACACG
CGGACCCCGCTCCCCCTCCCCAACAAAGCACTGTGGAATCAAAAAGGGGGGAGGGGGGATGGAGGGGCGC
GTCACACCCCCGCCCCACACCCTCACC
