>Addgene plasmid #193932 | pBa.GFP-KIF3B DD 593-747 | depositor partial sequence | sequence record 375768 | Kif 3B
CCCTTGGAAGAGAAGAATAAAATTATGAATAGATCCTTTTTTGATGATGAAGAAGACCATTGGAAATTAC
ATCCTATAACCAGACTGGAAAACCAGCAGATGATGAAGCGGCCTGTCTCTGCTGTGGGATACAAGAGACC
TCTGAGCCAGCATGAACGGATGTCCATGATGATTCGGCCAGAGCCCCGGTACAGGGCGGAGAACATCATG
CTCTTGGAGTTAGATATGCCCAGCCGGACAACCAGAGACTACGAGGGCCCAGCCATCTCTCCCAAGGTTC
AGGCTGCGCTGGATGCAGCTCTGCAGGATGAAGATGAGATACAGGTGGATGCCTCATCCTTTGAAAGTAC
TGCCAGCAGAAAACCCAAGGCCAGGCCCAAGAGTGGCAGGAAATCAGGATCCTCCTCTTCCTCCTCAGGA
AACCCTGCATCTCAGTTTTACCCACAGTCTCGGGGGCTGGTTCCCAAGTAA
